>Addgene plasmid #173663 | Lenti-BaeI-Pgk-Cre | addgene full sequence | sequence record 361631 | Addgene NGS Result
ATATTTGAATGTATTTAGAAAAATAAACAAATAGGGGTTCCGCGCACATTTCCCCGAAAAGTGCCACCTG
ACGTCGACGGATCGGGAGATCTCCCGATCCCCTATGGTGCACTCTCAGTACAATCTGCTCTGATGCCGCA
TAGTTAAGCCAGTATCTGCTCCCTGCTTGTGTGTTGGAGGTCGCTGAGTAGTGCGCGAGCAAAATTTAAG
CTACAACAAGGCAAGGCTTGACCGACAATTGCATGAAGAATCTGCTTAGGGTTAGGCGTTTTGCGCTGCT
TCGCGATGTACGGGCCAGATATACGCGTTGACATTGATTATTGACTAGTTATTAATAGTAATCAATTACG
GGGTCATTAGTTCATAGCCCATATATGGAGTTCCGCGTTACATAACTTACGGTAAATGGCCCGCCTGGCT
GACCGCCCAACGACCCCCGCCCATTGACGTCAATAATGACGTATGTTCCCATAGTAACGCCAATAGGGAC
TTTCCATTGACGTCAATGGGTGGAGTATTTACGGTAAACTGCCCACTTGGCAGTACATCAAGTGTATCAT
ATGCCAAGTACGCCCCCTATTGACGTCAATGACGGTAAATGGCCCGCCTGGCATTATGCCCAGTACATGA
CCTTATGGGACTTTCCTACTTGGCAGTACATCTACGTATTAGTCATCGCTATTACCATGGTGATGCGGTT
TTGGCAGTACATCAATGGGCGTGGATAGCGGTTTGACTCACGGGGATTTCCAAGTCTCCACCCCATTGAC
GTCAATGGGAGTTTGTTTTGGCACCAAAATCAACGGGACTTTCCAAAATGTCGTAACAACTCCGCCCCAT
TGACGCAAATGGGCGGTAGGCGTGTACGGTGGGAGGTCTATATAAGCAGCGCGTTTTGCCTGTACTGGGT
CTCTCTGGTTAGACCAGATCTGAGCCTGGGAGCTCTCTGGCTAACTAGGGAACCCACTGCTTAAGCCTCA
ATAAAGCTTGCCTTGAGTGCTTCAAGTAGTGTGTGCCCGTCTGTTGTGTGACTCTGGTAACTAGAGATCC
CTCAGACCCTTTTAGTCAGTGTGGAAAATCTCTAGCAGTGGCGCCCGAACAGGGACTTGAAAGCGAAAGG
GAAACCAGAGGAGCTCTCTCGACGCAGGACTCGGCTTGCTGAAGCGCGCACGGCAAGAGGCGAGGGGCGG
CGACTGGTGAGTACGCCAAAAATTTTGACTAGCGGAGGCTAGAAGGAGAGAGATGGGTGCGAGAGCGTCA
GTATTAAGCGGGGGAGAATTAGATCGCGATGGGAAAAAATTCGGTTAAGGCCAGGGGGAAAGAAAAAATA
TAAATTAAAACATATAGTATGGGCAAGCAGGGAGCTAGAACGATTCGCAGTTAATCCTGGCCTGTTAGAA
ACATCAGAAGGCTGTAGACAAATACTGGGACAGCTACAACCATCCCTTCAGACAGGATCAGAAGAACTTA
GATCATTATATAATACAGTAGCAACCCTCTATTGTGTGCATCAAAGGATAGAGATAAAAGACACCAAGGA
AGCTTTAGACAAGATAGAGGAAGAGCAAAACAAAAGTAAGACCACCGCACAGCAAGCGGCCGGCCGCTGA
TCTTCAGACCTGGAGGAGGAGATATGAGGGACAATTGGAGAAGTGAATTATATAAATATAAAGTAGTAAA
AATTGAACCATTAGGAGTAGCACCCACCAAGGCAAAGAGAAGAGTGGTGCAGAGAGAAAAAAGAGCAGTG
GGAATAGGAGCTTTGTTCCTTGGGTTCTTGGGAGCAGCAGGAAGCACTATGGGCGCAGCGTCAATGACGC
TGACGGTACAGGCCAGACAATTATTGTCTGGTATAGTGCAGCAGCAGAACAATTTGCTGAGGGCTATTGA
GGCGCAACAGCATCTGTTGCAACTCACAGTCTGGGGCATCAAGCAGCTCCAGGCAAGAATCCTGGCTGTG
GAAAGATACCTAAAGGATCAACAGCTCCTGGGGATTTGGGGTTGCTCTGGAAAACTCATTTGCACCACTG
CTGTGCCTTGGAATGCTAGTTGGAGTAATAAATCTCTGGAACAGATTTGGAATCACACGACCTGGATGGA
GTGGGACAGAGAAATTAACAATTACACAAGCTTAATACACTCCTTAATTGAAGAATCGCAAAACCAGCAA
GAAAAGAATGAACAAGAATTATTGGAATTAGATAAATGGGCAAGTTTGTGGAATTGGTTTAACATAACAA
ATTGGCTGTGGTATATAAAATTATTCATAATGATAGTAGGAGGCTTGGTAGGTTTAAGAATAGTTTTTGC
TGTACTTTCTATAGTGAATAGAGTTAGGCAGGGATATTCACCATTATCGTTTCAGACCCACCTCCCAACC
CCGAGGGGACCCGACAGGCCCGAAGGAATAGAAGAAGAAGGTGGAGAGAGAGACAGAGACAGATCCATTC
GATTAGTGAACGGATCGGCACTGCGTGCGCCAATTCTGCAGACAAATGGCAGTATTCATCCACAATTTTA
AAAGAAAAGGGGGGATTGGGGGGTACAGTGCAGGGGAAAGAATAGTAGACATAATAGCAACAGACATACA
AACTAAAGAATTACAAAAACAAATTACAAAAATTCAAAATTTTCGGGTTTATTACAGGGACAGCAGAGAT
CCAGTTTGGTTAGTACCGGGCCCGCTCTAGCCCTGCAGGAACTGTTTAAACTGTGAGGGCCTATTTCCCA
TGATTCCTTCATATTTGCATATACGATACAAGGCTGTTAGAGAGATAATTGGAATTAATTTGACTGTAAA
CACAAAGATATTAGTACAAAATACGTGACGTAGAAAGTAATAATTTCTTGGGTAGTTTGCAGTTTTAAAA
TTATGTTTTAAAATGGACTATCATATGCTTACCGTAACTTGAAAGTATTTCGATTTCTTGGCTTTATATA
TCTTGTGGAAAGGACCAAACACCGCGAGGTATTACCGGCGTATCATCCGCGGTTTTAGAGCTAGAAATAG
CAAGTTAAAATAAGGCTAGTCCGTTATCAACTTGAAAAAGTGGCACCGAGTCGGTGCTTTTTTGTTTGGC
GCGCCTATGGCTTAATTAACATGGCGGCCGCATTCTACCGGGTAGGGGAGGCGCTTTTCCCAAGGCAGTC
TGGAGCATGCGCTTTAGCAGCCCCGCTGGGCACTTGGCGCTACACAAGTGGCCTCTGGCCTCGCACACAT
TCCACATCCACCGGTAGGCGCCAACCGGCTCCGTTCTTTGGTGGCCCCTTCGCGCCACCTTCTACTCCTC
CCCTAGTCAGGAAGTTCCCCCCCGCCCCGCAGCTCGCGTCGTGCAGGACGTGACAAATGGAAGTAGCACG
TCTCACTAGTCTCGTGCAGATGGACAGCACCGCTGAGCAATGGAAGCGGGTAGGCCTTTGGGGCAGCGGC
CAATAGCAGCTTTGCTCCTTCGCTTTCTGGGCTCAGAGGCTGGGAAGGGGTGGGTCCGGGGGCGGGCTCA
GGGGCGGGCTCAGGGGCGGGGCGGGCGCCCGAAGGTCCTCCGGAGGCCCGGCATTCTGCACGCTTCAAAA
GCGCACGTCTGCCGCGCTGTTCTCCTCTTCCTCATCTCCGGGACCCGGGATGCCCAAGAAGAAGAGGAAG
GTGTCCAATTTACTGACCGTACACCAAAATTTGCCTGCATTACCGGTCGATGCAACGAGTGATGAGGTTC
GCAAGAACCTGATGGACATGTTCAGGGATCGCCAGGCGTTTTCTGAGCATACCTGGAAAATGCTTCTGTC
CGTTTGCCGGTCGTGGGCGGCATGGTGCAAGTTGAATAACCGGAAATGGTTTCCCGCAGAACCTGAAGAT
GTTCGCGATTATCTTCTATATCTTCAGGCGCGCGGTCTGGCAGTAAAAACTATCCAGCAACATTTGGGCC
AGCTAAACATGCTTCATCGTCGGTCCGGGCTGCCACGACCAAGTGACAGCAATGCTGTTTCACTGGTTAT
GCGGCGGATCCGAAAAGAAAACGTTGATGCCGGTGAACGTGCAAAACAGGCTCTAGCGTTCGAACGCACT
GATTTCGACCAGGTTCGTTCACTCATGGAAAATAGCGATCGCTGCCAGGATATACGTAATCTGGCATTTC
TGGGGATTGCTTATAACACCCTGTTACGTATAGCCGAAATTGCCAGGATCAGGGTTAAAGATATCTCACG
TACTGACGGTGGGAGAATGTTAATCCATATTGGCAGAACGAAAACGCTGGTTAGCACCGCAGGTGTAGAG
AAGGCACTTAGCCTGGGGGTAACTAAACTGGTCGAGCGATGGATTTCCGTCTCTGGTGTAGCTGATGATC
CGAATAACTACCTGTTTTGCCGGGTCAGAAAAAATGGTGTTGCCGCGCCATCTGCCACCAGCCAGCTATC
AACTCGCGCCCTGGAAGGGATTTTTGAAGCAACTCATCGATTGATTTACGGCGCTAAGGATGACTCTGGT
CAGAGATACCTGGCCTGGTCTGGACACAGTGCCCGTGTCGGAGCCGCGCGAGATATGGCCCGCGCTGGAG
TTTCAATACCGGAGATCATGCAAGCTGGTGGCTGGACCAATGTAAATATTGTCATGAACTATATCCGTAA
CCTGGATAGTGAAACAGGGGCAATGGTGCGCCTGCTGGAAGATGGCGATTAGCCATGTTTAAGGGTTCCG
GTTCCACTAGGTACAATTCGATATCAAGCTTATCGATAATCAACCTCTGGATTACAAAATTTGTGAAAGA
TTGACTGGTATTCTTAACTATGTTGCTCCTTTTACGCTATGTGGATACGCTGCTTTAATGCCTTTGTATC
ATGCTATTGCTTCCCGTATGGCTTTCATTTTCTCCTCCTTGTATAAATCCTGGTTGCTGTCTCTTTATGA
GGAGTTGTGGCCCGTTGTCAGGCAACGTGGCGTGGTGTGCACTGTGTTTGCTGACGCAACCCCCACTGGT
TGGGGCATTGCCACCACCTGTCAGCTCCTTTCCGGGACTTTCGCTTTCCCCCTCCCTATTGCCACGGCGG
AACTCATCGCCGCCTGCCTTGCCCGCTGCTGGACAGGGGCTCGGCTGTTGGGCACTGACAATTCCGTGGT
GTTGTCGGGGAAATCATCGTCCTTTCCTTGGCTGCTCGCCTGTGTTGCCACCTGGATTCTGCGCGGGACG
TCCTTCTGCTACGTCCCTTCGGCCCTCAATCCAGCGGACCTTCCTTCCCGCGGCCTGCTGCCGGCTCTGC
GGCCTCTTCCGCGTCTTCGCCTTCGCCCTCAGACGAGTCGGATCTCCCTTTGGGCCGCCTCCCCGCATCG
ATACCGTCGACCTCGATCGAGACCTAGAAAAACATGGAGCAATCACAAGTAGCAATACAGCAGCTACCAA
TGCTGATTGTGCCTGGCTAGAAGCACAAGAGGAGGAGGAGGTGGGTTTTCCAGTCACACCTCAGGTACCT
TTAAGACCAATGACTTACAAGGCAGCTGTAGATCTTAGCCACTTTTTAAAAGAAAAGGGGGGACTGGAAG
GGCTAATTCACTCCCAACGAAGACAAGATATCCTTGATCTGTGGATCTACCACACACAAGGCTACTTCCC
TGATTGGCAGAACTACACACCAGGGCCAGGGATCAGATATCCACTGACCTTTGGATGGTGCTACAAGCTA
GTACCAGTTGAGCAAGAGAAGGTAGAAGAAGCCAATGAAGGAGAGAACACCCGCTTGTTACACCCTGTGA
GCCTGCATGGGATGGATGACCCGGAGAGAGAAGTATTAGAGTGGAGGTTTGACAGCCGCCTAGCATTTCA
TCACATGGCCCGAGAGCTGCATCCGGACTGTACTGGGTCTCTCTGGTTAGACCAGATCTGAGCCTGGGAG
CTCTCTGGCTAACTAGGGAACCCACTGCTTAAGCCTCAATAAAGCTTGCCTTGAGTGCTTCAAGTAGTGT
GTGCCCGTCTGTTGTGTGACTCTGGTAACTAGAGATCCCTCAGACCCTTTTAGTCAGTGTGGAAAATCTC
TAGCAGCATGTGAGCAAAAGGCCAGCAAAAGGCCAGGAACCGTAAAAAGGCCGCGTTGCTGGCGTTTTTC
CATAGGCTCCGCCCCCCTGACGAGCATCACAAAAATCGACGCTCAAGTCAGAGGTGGCGAAACCCGACAG
GACTATAAAGATACCAGGCGTTTCCCCCTGGAAGCTCCCTCGTGCGCTCTCCTGTTCCGACCCTGCCGCT
TACCGGATACCTGTCCGCCTTTCTCCCTTCGGGAAGCGTGGCGCTTTCTCATAGCTCACGCTGTAGGTAT
CTCAGTTCGGTGTAGGTCGTTCGCTCCAAGCTGGGCTGTGTGCACGAACCCCCCGTTCAGCCCGACCGCT
GCGCCTTATCCGGTAACTATCGTCTTGAGTCCAACCCGGTAAGACACGACTTATCGCCACTGGCAGCAGC
CACTGGTAACAGGATTAGCAGAGCGAGGTATGTAGGCGGTGCTACAGAGTTCTTGAAGTGGTGGCCTAAC
TACGGCTACACTAGAAGAACAGTATTTGGTATCTGCGCTCTGCTGAAGCCAGTTACCTTCGGAAAAAGAG
TTGGTAGCTCTTGATCCGGCAAACAAACCACCGCTGGTAGCGGTGGTTTTTTTGTTTGCAAGCAGCAGAT
TACGCGCAGAAAAAAAGGATCTCAAGAAGATCCTTTGATCTTTTCTACGGGGTCTGACGCTCAGTGGAAC
GAAAACTCACGTTAAGGGATTTTGGTCATGAGATTATCAAAAAGGATCTTCACCTAGATCCTTTTAAATT
AAAAATGAAGTTTTAAATCAATCTAAAGTATATATGAGTAAACTTGGTCTGACAGTTACCAATGCTTAAT
CAGTGAGGCACCTATCTCAGCGATCTGTCTATTTCGTTCATCCATAGTTGCCTGACTCCCCGTCGTGTAG
ATAACTACGATACGGGAGGGCTTACCATCTGGCCCCAGTGCTGCAATGATACCGCGAGACCCACGCTCAC
CGGCTCCAGATTTATCAGCAATAAACCAGCCAGCCGGAAGGGCCGAGCGCAGAAGTGGTCCTGCAACTTT
ATCCGCCTCCATCCAGTCTATTAATTGTTGCCGGGAAGCTAGAGTAAGTAGTTCGCCAGTTAATAGTTTG
CGCAACGTTGTTGCCATTGCTACAGGCATCGTGGTGTCACGCTCGTCGTTTGGTATGGCTTCATTCAGCT
CCGGTTCCCAACGATCAAGGCGAGTTACATGATCCCCCATGTTGTGCAAAAAAGCGGTTAGCTCCTTCGG
TCCTCCGATCGTTGTCAGAAGTAAGTTGGCCGCAGTGTTATCACTCATGGTTATGGCAGCACTGCATAAT
TCTCTTACTGTCATGCCATCCGTAAGATGCTTTTCTGTGACTGGTGAGTACTCAACCAAGTCATTCTGAG
AATAGTGTATGCGGCGACCGAGTTGCTCTTGCCCGGCGTCAATACGGGATAATACCGCGCCACATAGCAG
AACTTTAAAAGTGCTCATCATTGGAAAACGTTCTTCGGGGCGAAAACTCTCAAGGATCTTACCGCTGTTG
AGATCCAGTTCGATGTAACCCACTCGTGCACCCAACTGATCTTCAGCATCTTTTACTTTCACCAGCGTTT
CTGGGTGAGCAAAAACAGGAAGGCAAAATGCCGCAAAAAAGGGAATAAGGGCGACACGGAAATGTTGAAT
ACTCATACTCTTCCTTTTTCAATATTATTGAAGCATTTATCAGGGTTATTGTCTCATGAGCGGATAC
Features (pLannotate 1.2.2; 21 found; start..end, strand, type, name):
    103..155     -  misc_feature   bom (fragment): basis of mobility region from pBR322
    310..689     +  enhancer       CMV enhancer: human cytomegalovirus immediate early enhancer
    690..889     +  promoter       CMV promoter: human cytomegalovirus (CMV) immediate early promoter
    907..1087    +  LTR            5' LTR (truncated): truncated 5' long terminal repeat (LTR) from HIV-1
   1134..1259    +  misc_feature   HIV-1 Ψ: packaging signal of human immunodeficiency virus type 1
   1243..1581    +  CDS            HIV-1 gag (fragment): gag protein from human immunodeficiency virus 1; gag
   1756..1989    +  misc_feature   RRE: The Rev response element (RRE) of HIV-1 allows for Rev-dependent mRNA export from the nucleus to the cytoplasm.
   2366..2466    +  CDS            Rev (fragment): human immunodeficiency virus 1 (HIV-1) Rev protein; rev; enhances nuclear export of unspliced and incompletely spliced viral mRNAs
   2516..2633    +  misc_feature   cPPT/CTS: central polypurine tract and central termination sequence of HIV-1
   2715..2955    +  promoter       U6 promoter: RNA polymerase III promoter for human U6 snRNA
   2992..3067    +  misc_RNA       gRNA scaffold: guide RNA scaffold for the Streptococcus pyogenes CRISPR/Cas9 system
   3120..3612    +  promoter       PGK promoter: mouse phosphoglycerate kinase 1 promoter
   3642..4672    +  CDS            Cre (fragment): site-specific recombinase Cre is a site-specific recombinase from bacteriophage P1. Recombination occurs at loxP sequences.
   4705..4728    +  misc_feature   MCS (fragment): pBluescript multiple cloning site
   4728..5316    +  misc_feature   WPRE: woodchuck hepatitis virus posttranscriptional regulatory element
   5317..5336    +  misc_feature   MCS (fragment): pBluescript multiple cloning site
   5338..5838    +  CDS            nef (fragment): NEF_HV1LA - Experimental evidence at protein level: Swiss-Prot protein existence level 1. Extracellular Nef protein targets CD4(+) T-lymphocytes for apoptosis by interacting with CXCR4 surface receptors. From Human immunodeficiency virus type 1 group M subtype B (isolate Lai) (HIV-1).
   5845..6025    +  LTR            5' LTR (truncated): truncated 5' long terminal repeat (LTR) from HIV-1
   6087..6675    -  rep_origin     ori: high-copy-number ColE1/pMB1/pBR322/pUC origin of replication
   6846..7706    -  CDS            AmpR: β-lactamase; bla; confers resistance to ampicillin, carbenicillin, and related antibiotics
   7707..44      -  promoter       AmpR promoter (across the origin): bla
