[The description below was written by a language model from this plasmid's Addgene catalogue record and pLannotate feature annotations shown in this document.]
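Description:
Lenti-BaeI-Pgk-Cre is a lentiviral CRISPR/Cre vector built on the pLL3.3 backbone, designed as a cloning recipient for custom sgRNAs that are co-delivered with Cre recombinase. It is maintained in bacteria as a high-copy plasmid through a ColE1/pUC-type origin and selected with ampicillin via the β-lactamase gene. The annotated sequence is about 7.8 kb.

The viral portion has a CMV enhancer/promoter placed upstream of a truncated HIV-1 5' LTR, which drives production of the genomic RNA in packaging cells. This is followed by the Ψ packaging signal with a gag fragment, the Rev response element for Rev-dependent nuclear export, and the cPPT/CTS. Two expression units sit between these elements and the downstream LTR. The first is a human U6 RNA polymerase III promoter followed by the Streptococcus pyogenes Cas9 gRNA scaffold. According to the catalogue entry, the spacer position holds a placeholder containing a BaeI recognition site, so digestion with this enzyme allows a chosen guide sequence to be inserted; the exact cloning junctions are not recorded. The second unit is a mouse PGK promoter driving Cre, followed by a WPRE to enhance transcript expression. A nef-derived fragment and a second truncated LTR close the provirus.

No Cas9 is encoded, so the vector needs target cells or animals that supply Cas9 separately. Cre can recombine loxP-flanked alleles in the same transduced cell that expresses the sgRNA. The associated publication concerns tumour suppressor function in oncogenic KRAS-driven lung cancer, consistent with use in Cre-initiated tumour models combined with somatic gene editing.
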