Addgene plasmid #173663: Lenti-BaeI-Pgk-Cre
Purpose: Vector with BaeI site to allow cloning of custom sgRNA into vector containing Cre-recombinase
Depositing lab: Charles Swanton. Depositing organization: University College London. Publication: A functional taxonomy of tumor suppression in oncogenic KRAS-driven lung cancer. Cai H, Chew SK, Li C, Tsai MK, Andrejka L, Murray CW, Hughes NW, Shuldiner EG, Ashkin EL, Tang R, Hung KL, Chen LC, Lee SYC, Yousefi M, Lin WY, Kunder CA, Cong L, McFarland CD, Petrov DA, Swanton C, Winslow MM. Cancer Discov. 2021 Feb 19. pii: 2159-8290.CD-20-1325. doi: 10.1158/2159-8290.CD-20-1325. PubMed 33608386.
Backbone
  Vector backbone: pLL3.3
  Vector type: Lentiviral, Cre/Lox, CRISPR
Growth in bacteria
  Bacterial resistance: Ampicillin, 100 μg/mL
  Growth temperature: 37°C
  Growth strain: NEB Stable
  Copy number: High Copy
Gene/Insert
  Gene/Insert name: BaeI site
  gRNA/shRNA sequence: GCGAGGTATTACCGGCGTATCATCCGCG
  Species: Other
  Cloning method: Restriction Enzyme; 5′ cloning site unknown (unknown if destroyed); 3′ cloning site unknown (unknown if destroyed)
Terms and licenses: Academic/Nonprofit Terms; Industry Terms: Not Available to Industry
How to cite: Lenti-BaeI-Pgk-Cre was a gift from Charles Swanton (Addgene plasmid # 173663 ; http://n2t.net/addgene:173663 ; RRID:Addgene_173663)
